>Addgene plasmid #157125 | pD649-HAsp-TNFRSF14-COMP5AP-AviTag-9xHis | addgene full sequence | sequence record 434525 | Addgene NGS Result
TTTCAATATTATTGAAGCATTTATCAGGGTTATTGTCTCATGAGCGGATACATATTTGAATGTATTTAGA
AAAATAAACAAATAGGGGTCAGTGTTACAACCAATTAACCAATTCTGAACATTATCGCGAGCCCATTTAT
ACCTGAATATGGCTCATAACACCCCTTGCTCATGACCAAAATCCCTTAACGTGAGTTACGCGCGCGTCGT
TCCACTGAGCGTCAGACCCCGTAGAAAAGATCAAAGGATCTTCTTGAGATCCTTTTTTTCTGCGCGTAAT
CTGCTGCTTGCAAACAAAAAAACCACCGCTACCAGCGGTGGTTTGTTTGCCGGATCAAGAGCTACCAACT
CTTTTTCCGAAGGTAACTGGCTTCAGCAGAGCGCAGATACCAAATACTGTTCTTCTAGTGTAGCCGTAGT
TAGCCCACCACTTCAAGAACTCTGTAGCACCGCCTACATACCTCGCTCTGCTAATCCTGTTACCAGTGGC
TGCTGCCAGTGGCGATAAGTCGTGTCTTACCGGGTTGGACTCAAGACGATAGTTACCGGATAAGGCGCAG
CGGTCGGGCTGAACGGGGGGTTCGTGCACACAGCCCAGCTTGGAGCGAACGACCTACACCGAACTGAGAT
ACCTACAGCGTGAGCTATGAGAAAGCGCCACGCTTCCCGAAGGGAGAAAGGCGGACAGGTATCCGGTAAG
CGGCAGGGTCGGAACAGGAGAGCGCACGAGGGAGCTTCCAGGGGGAAACGCCTGGTATCTTTATAGTCCT
GTCGGGTTTCGCCACCTCTGACTTGAGCGTCGATTTTTGTGATGCTCGTCAGGGGGGCGGAGCCTATGGA
AAAACGCCAGCAACGCGGCCTTTTTACGGTTCCTGGCCTTTTGCTGGCCTTTTGCTCACATGTTCTTTCC
TGCGTTATCCCCTGATTCTGTGGATAACCGTATTACCGCCTTTGAGTGAGCTGATACCGCTCGCCGCAGC
CGAACGACCGAGCGCAGCGAGTCAGTGAGCGAGGAAGCGGAAGGCGAGAGTAGGGAACTGCCAGGCATCA
AACTAAGCAGAAGGCCCCTGACGGATGGCCTTTTTGCGTTTCTACAAACTCTTTCTGTGTTGTAAAACGA
CGGCCAGTCTTAAGCTCGGGCCCCCTGGGCGGTTCTGATAACGAGTAATCGTTAATCCGCAAATAACGTA
AAAACCCGCTTCGGCGGGTTTTTTTATGGGGGGAGTTTAGGGAAAGAGCATTTGTCAGAATATTTAAGGG
CGCCTGTCACTTTGCTTGATATATGAGAATTATTTAACCTTATAAATGAGAAAAAAGCAACGCACTTTAA
ATAAGATACGTTGCTTTTTCGATTGATGAACACCTATAATTAAACTATTCATCTATTATTTATGATTTTT
TGTATATACAATATTTCTAGTTTGTTAAAGAGAATTAAGAAAATAAATCTCGAAAATAATAAAGGGAAAA
TCAGTTTTTGATATCAAAATTATACATGTCAACGATAATACAAAATATAATACAAACTATAAGATGTTAT
CAGTATTTATTATCATTTAGAATAAATTTTGTGTCGCCCTTAATTGTGAGCGGATAACAATTACGAGCTT
CATGCACAGTGGCGTTGACTCAATATTGGCCATTAGCCATATTATTCATTGGTTATATAGCATAAATCAA
TATTGGCTATTGGCCATTGCATACGTTGTATCTATATCATAATATGTACATTTATATTGGCTCATGTCCA
ATATGACCGCCATGTTGGCATTGATTATTGACTAGTTATTAATAGTAATCAATTACGGGGTCATTAGTTC
ATAGCCCATATATGGAGTTCCGCGTTACATAACTTACGGTAAATGGCCCGCCTGGCTGACCGCCCAACGA
CCCCCGCCCATTGACGTCAATAATGACGTATGTTCCCATAGTAACGCCAATAGGGACTTTCCATTGACGT
CAATGGGTGGAGTATTTACGGTAAACTGCCCACTTGGCAGTACATCAAGTGTATCATATGCCAAGTACGC
CCCCTATTGACGTCAATGACGGTAAATGGCCCGCCTGGCATTATGCCCAGTACATGACCTTATGGGACTT
TCCTACTTGGCAGTACATCTACGTATTAGTCATCGCTATTACCATGGTGATGCGGTTTTGGCAGTACATC
AATGGGCGTGGATAGCGGTTTGACTCACGGGGATTTCCAAGTCTCCACCCCATTGACGTCAATGGGAGTT
TGTTTTGGCACCAAAATCAACGGGACTTTCCAAAATGTCGTAACAACTCCGCCCCATTGACGCAAATGGG
CGGTAGGCGTGTACGGTGGGAGGTCTATATAAGCAGAGCTCGTTTAGTGAACCGTCAGATCGCCTGGAGA
CGCCATCCACGCTGTTTTGACCTCCATAGAAGACACCGGGACCGATCCAGCCTCCGCGGCCGGGAACGGT
GCATTGGAACGCGGATTCCCCGTGCCAAGAGTGACGTAAGTACCGCCTATAGAGTCTATAGGCCCACCCC
CTTGGCTTCGTTAGAACGCGGCTACAATTAATACATAACCTTATGTATCATACACATACGATTTAGGTGA
CACTATAGAATAACATCCACTTTGCCTTTCTCTCCACAGGTGTCCACTCCCAGGTCCAACTGCACCTCGG
TTCTATCGAAAACGCGCCTGCTAGCGCCACCATGAAGACCATCATTGCCCTGAGCTACATCTTCTGCCTG
GTGTTCGCTGCGGCCGCC
[492 nt withheld, positions 2749-3240]
GGCGCGCCGGAAGATCAAGTTGATCCAAGATTGATTGATGGCAAGGGCGGATCTCTGGAGGTGCTGTTCC
AGGGACCAGGCGGAAGCGGCAATCCCGGCGGCGATCTGGCCCCCCAGATGCTGCGCGAGCTGCAGGAGAC
CAATGCCGCCCTGCAGGACGTGCGCGAGCTGCTGCGCCACCGCGTGAAGGAGATCACCTTCCTGAAGAAC
ACCGTGATGGAGTGCGACGCCTGCGGTATGCAGCCCTCTAGAGGCTCCGGCTCCATCATCCCAGTTGAGG
AGGAGAACCCGGACTTCTGGAACCGCGAGGCAGCCGAGGCCCTGGGTGCCGCCAAGAAGCTGCAGCCTGC
ACAGACAGCCGCCAAGAACCTCATCATCTTCCTGGGCGATGGGATGGGGGTGTCTACGGTGACAGCTGCC
AGGATCCTAAAAGGGCAGAAGAAGGACAAACTGGGGCCTGAGATACCCCTGGCCATGGACCGCTTCCCAT
ATGTGGCTCTGTCCAAGACATACAATGTAGACAAACATGTGCCAGACAGTGGAGCCACAGCCACGGCCTA
CCTGTGCGGGGTCAAGGGCAACTTCCAGACCATTGGCTTGAGTGCAGCCGCCCGCTTTAACCAGTGCAAC
ACGACACGCGGCAACGAGGTCATCTCCGTGATGAATCGGGCCAAGAAAGCAGGGAAGTCAGTGGGAGTGG
TAACCACCACACGAGTGCAGCACGCCTCGCCAGCCGGCACCTACGCCCACACGGTGAACCGCAACTGGTA
CTCGGACGCCGACGTGCCTGCCTCGGCCCGCCAGGAGGGGTGCCAGGACATCGCTACGCAGCTCATCTCC
AACATGGACATTGACGTGATCCTAGGTGGAGGCCGAAAGTACATGTTTCGCATGGGAACCCCAGACCCTG
AGTACCCAGATGACTACAGCCAAGGTGGGACCAGGCTGGACGGGAAGAATCTGGTGCAGGAATGGCTGGC
GAAGCGCCAGGGTGCCCGGTATGTGTGGAACCGCACTGAGCTCATGCAGGCTTCCCTGGACCCGTCTGTG
ACCCATCTCATGGGTCTCTTTGAGCCTGGAGACATGAAATACGAGATCCACCGAGACTCCACACTGGACC
CCTCCCTGATGGAGATGACAGAGGCTGCCCTGCGCCTGCTGAGCAGGAACCCCCGCGGCTTCTTCCTCTT
CGTGGAGGGTGGTCGCATCGACCATGGTCATCATGAAAGCAGGGCTTACCGGGCACTGACTGAGACGATC
ATGTTCGACGACGCCATTGAGAGGGCGGGCCAGCTCACCAGCGAGGAGGACACGCTGAGCCTCGTCACTG
CCGACCACTCCCACGTCTTCTCCTTCGGAGGCTACCCCCTGCGAGGGAGCTCCATCTTCGGGCTGGCCCC
TGGCAAGGCCCGGGACAGGAAGGCCTACACGGTCCTCCTATACGGAAACGGTCCAGGCTATGTGCTCAAG
GACGGCGCCCGGCCGGATGTTACCGAGAGCGAGAGCGGGAGCCCCGAGTATCGGCAGCAGTCAGCAGTGC
CCCTGGACGAAGAGACCCACGCAGGCGAGGACGTGGCGGTGTTCGCGCGCGGCCCGCAGGCGCACCTGGT
TCACGGCGTGCAGGAGCAGACCTTCATAGCGCACGTCATGGCCTTCGCCGCCTGCCTGGAGCCCTACACC
GCCTGCGACCTGGCGCCCCCCGCCGGCACCACCGACGCCGCGCACCCGGGTGGCGGAGGACTGAACGACA
TCTTCGAGGCTCAGAAAATCGAATGGCACGAACATCACCATCACCATCACCATCACCATTAAGGCCGGCC
TGTAGTCACTGGCACAACGCGTTACCCGGTAAGCCAATCGGGTATACACGGTCGTCATACTGCAGACAGG
GTTCTTCTACTTTGCAAGATAGTCTTGAGTAGTAAAATAAATAGATAGAGAAAATCAGCCTCGACTGTGC
CTTCTAGTTGCCAGCCATCTGTTGTTTGCCCCTCCCCCGTGCCTTCCTTGACCCTGGAAGGTGCCACTCC
CACTGTCCTTTCCTAATAAAATGAGGAAATTGCATCACAACACTCAACCCTATCTCGGTCTATTCTTTTG
ATTTATAAGGGATTTTGCCGATTTCGGCCTATTGGTTAAAAAATGAGCTGATTTAACAAAAATTTAACGC
GAATTAATTCTGTGGAATGTGTGTCAGTTAGGGTGTGGAAAGTCCCCAGGCTCCCCAGCAGGCAGAAGTA
TGCAAAGCATGCATCTCAATTAGTCAGCAACCAGGTGTGGAAAGTCCCCAGGCTCCCCAGCAGGCAGAAG
TATGCAAAGCATGCATCTCAATTAGTCAGCAACCATAGTCCCGCCCCTAACTCCGCCCATCCCGCCCCTA
ACTCCGCCCAGTTCCGCCCATTCTCCGCCCCATGGCTGACTAATTTTTTTTATTTATGCAGAGGCCGAGG
CCGCCTCTGCCTCTGAGCTATTCCAGAAGTAGTGAGGAGGCTTTTTTGGAGGCCTAGGCTTTTGCAAAAA
GCTCCCGGGAGCTTGTATATCCATTTTCGGATCTGATCAGCACGTGTTGACAATTAATCATCGGCATAGT
ATATCGGCATAGTATAATACGACAAGGTGAGGAACTAAACCATGACCGAGTACAAGCCCACGGTGCGCCT
CGCCACCCGCGACGACGTCCCCAGGGCCGTACGCACCCTCGCCGCCGCGTTCGCCGACTACCCCGCCACG
CGCCACACCGTCGATCCGGACCGCCACATCGAGCGGGTCACCGAGCTGCAAGAACTCTTCCTCACGCGCG
TCGGGCTCGACATCGGCAAGGTGTGGGTCGCGGACGACGGCGCCGCGGTGGCGGTCTGGACCACGCCGGA
GAGCGTCGAAGCGGGGGCGGTGTTCGCCGAGATCGGCCCGCGCATGGCCGAGTTGAGCGGTTCCCGGCTG
GCCGCGCAGCAACAGATGGAAGGCCTCCTGGCGCCGCACCGGCCCAAGGAGCCCGCGTGGTTCCTGGCCA
CCGTCGGCGTCTCGCCCGACCACCAGGGCAAGGGTCTGGGCAGCGCCGTCGTGCTCCCCGGAGTGGAGGC
GGCCGAGCGCGCCGGGGTGCCCGCCTTCCTGGAGACATCCGCGCCCCGCAACCTCCCCTTCTACGAGCGG
CTCGGCTTCACCGTCACCGCCGACGTCGAGGTGCCCGAAGGACCGCGCACCTGGTGCATGACCCGCAAGC
CCGGTGCCTGACACGTGCTACGAGATTTCGATTCCACCGCCGCCTTCTATGAAAGGTTGGGCTTCGGAAT
CGTTTTCCGGGACGCCGGCTGGATGATCCTCCAGCGCGGGGATCTCATGCTGGAGTTCTTCGCCCACCCC
AACTTGTTTATTGCAGCTTATAATGGTTACAAATAAAGCAATAGCATCACAAATTTCACAAATAAAGCAT
TTTTTTCACTGCATTCTAGTTGTGGTTTGTCCAAACTCATCAATGTATCTTATCATGTCTGTATACCGTC
GACCTCTAGCTAGAGCTTGGCGTAATCATGGTCATTACCAATGCTTAATCAGTGAGGCACCTATCTCAGC
GATCTGTCTATTTCGTTCATCCATAGTTGCCTGACTCCCCGTCGTGTAGATAACTACGATACGGGAGGGC
TTACCATCTGGCCCCAGCGCTGCGATGATACCGCGAGAACCACGCTCACCGGCTCCGGATTTATCAGCAA
TAAACCAGCCAGCCGGAAGGGCCGAGCGCAGAAGTGGTCCTGCAACTTTATCCGCCTCCATCCAGTCTAT
TAATTGTTGCCGGGAAGCTAGAGTAAGTAGTTCGCCAGTTAATAGTTTGCGCAACGTTGTTGCCATCGCT
ACAGGCATCGTGGTGTCACGCTCGTCGTTTGGTATGGCTTCATTCAGCTCCGGTTCCCAACGATCAAGGC
GAGTTACATGATCCCCCATGTTGTGCAAAAAAGCGGTTAGCTCCTTCGGTCCTCCGATCGTTGTCAGAAG
TAAGTTGGCCGCAGTGTTATCACTCATGGTTATGGCAGCACTGCATAATTCTCTTACTGTCATGCCATCC
GTAAGATGCTTTTCTGTGACTGGTGAGTACTCAACCAAGTCATTCTGAGAATAGTGTATGCGGCGACCGA
GTTGCTCTTGCCCGGCGTCAATACGGGATAATACCGCGCCACATAGCAGAACTTTAAAAGTGCTCATCAT
TGGAAAACGTTCTTCGGGGCGAAAACTCTCAAGGATCTTACCGCTGTTGAGATCCAGTTCGATGTAACCC
ACTCGTGCACCCAACTGATCTTCAGCATCTTTTACTTTCACCAGCGTTTCTGGGTGAGCAAAAACAGGAA
GGCAAAATGCCGCAAAAAAGGGAATAAGGGCGACACGGAAATGTTGAATACTCATATTCTTCCTT
Features (pLannotate 1.2.2; 24 found; start..end, strand, type, name):
    119..143     -  CDS            KanR (fragment): aminoglycoside phosphotransferase; aph(3')-Ia; confers resistance to kanamycin
    254..842     +  rep_origin     ori: high-copy-number ColE1/pMB1/pBR322/pUC origin of replication
   1067..1084    +  terminator     rrnB T2 terminator (fragment): transcription terminator T2 from the E. coli rrnB gene
   1109..1128    -  CDS            lacZα (fragment): LacZα fragment of β-galactosidase; lacZ fragment
   1584..1600    +  protein_bind   lac operator: The lac repressor binds to the lac operator to inhibit transcription in E. coli. This inhibition can be relieved by adding lactose or isopropyl-β-D-thiogalactopyranoside (IPTG). lac repressor encoded by lacI
   1843..2146    +  enhancer       CMV enhancer: human cytomegalovirus immediate early enhancer
   2147..2350    +  promoter       CMV promoter: human cytomegalovirus (CMV) immediate early promoter
   2486..2529    +  intron         CMV intron (fragment): modified intron A from human cytomegalovirus
   2581..2599    +  promoter       SP6 promoter: promoter for bacteriophage SP6 RNA polymerase
   2603..2640    +  CDS            IgH signal sequence (fragment): signal sequence from the mouse immunoglobulin heavy chain variable region
   2677..3240    +  CDS            TNFRSF14 (fragment) (sequence partly withheld): TNR14_HUMAN - Also known as HVEA, HVEM From Homo sapiens (Human).
   3337..3516    +  CDS            Comp (fragment): COMP_RAT - Experimental evidence at protein level: Swiss-Prot protein existence level 1. May play a role in the structural integrity of cartilage via its interaction with other extracellular matrix proteins such as the collagens and fibronectin. Can mediate the interaction of chondrocytes with the cartilage extracellular matrix through interaction with cell surface integrin receptors. Could play a role in the pathogenesis of osteoarthritis. Potent suppressor of apoptosis in both primary chondrocytes and transformed cells. Suppresses apoptosis by blocking the activation of caspase-3 and by indu
   3504..4956    +  CDS            SEAP (fragment): secreted alkaline phosphatase from human placenta The natural enzyme has a C-terminal transmembrane sequence that is replaced by a GPI anchor.
   4981..5022    +  CDS            AviTag™ (fragment): peptide tag that allows for enzymatic biotinylation
   5026..5049    +  CDS            8xHis: 8xHis affinity tag
   5195..5306    +  polyA_signal   bGH poly(A) signal: bovine growth hormone polyadenylation signal
   5307..5415    +  rep_origin     f1 ori (fragment): f1 bacteriophage origin of replication; arrow indicates direction of (+) strand synthesis
   5429..5758    +  promoter       SV40 promoter: SV40 enhancer and early promoter
   5806..5853    +  promoter       EM7 promoter: synthetic bacterial promoter&nbsp
   5872..6471    +  CDS            PuroR (fragment): puromycin N-acetyltransferase; pac from Streptomyces; confers resistance to puromycin
   6481..6606    +  CDS            ble (fragment): BLE_KLEPN - Experimental evidence at protein level: Swiss-Prot protein existence level 1. Binding protein with a strong affinity to the bleomycin family of antibiotics. Binds to CL990; an antimitotic-antibiotic compound. From Klebsiella pneumoniae.
   6601..6722    +  polyA_signal   SV40 poly(A) signal: SV40 polyadenylation signal
   6775..7635    -  CDS            AmpR: β-lactamase; bla; confers resistance to ampicillin, carbenicillin, and related antibiotics
   7638..89      -  promoter       AmpR promoter (fragment) (across the origin): bla
