[The description below was written by a language model from this plasmid's Addgene catalogue record and pLannotate feature annotations shown in this document.]
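Description:
pD649-HAsp-TNFRSF14-COMP5AP-AviTag-9xHis is a mammalian expression plasmid (about 7.6 kb in the sequenced record) built on the pD649 backbone to produce a secreted, multimerised form of the extracellular domain of human TNFRSF14 (also called HVEM or CD270). It is propagated in E. coli as a high-copy plasmid through a ColE1/pUC-type origin and selected with ampicillin via the β-lactamase gene. A second cassette, in which SV40 early and bacterial EM7 promoters precede a puromycin N-acetyltransferase coding sequence and an SV40 polyadenylation signal, would allow puromycin selection in mammalian cells. Short annotated fragments of KanR, lacZα, ble and the f1 origin appear to be non-functional backbone remnants.

The expression unit is driven by the CMV enhancer and promoter, followed by a portion of CMV intron A and an SP6 promoter, which could serve for in vitro transcription and is the site of the 5′ sequencing primer. The open reading frame begins with a signal peptide: the plasmid name indicates a haemagglutinin-derived leader, although the automated annotation matches it partially to a mouse IgH signal sequence. The TNFRSF14 ectodomain sits between two retained restriction sites, so inserts can be exchanged. It is fused at its C-terminus to the rat COMP coiled-coil region, which drives pentamer assembly, then to human placental alkaline phosphatase, an AviTag for enzymatic biotinylation and a polyhistidine tag. The transcript ends at a bGH polyadenylation signal.

The pentameric, enzyme-labelled protein is secreted from transfected cells. The construct belongs to a collection made for mapping interactions among human cell-surface proteins, where high-avidity, alkaline-phosphatase-tagged ectodomains of this type are suited to detecting weak binding. The depositor notes that some plasmids in the collection may carry a transposase insertion upstream of the CMV promoter; no such element is annotated here.
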