Addgene plasmid #157125: pD649-HAsp-TNFRSF14-COMP5AP-AviTag-9xHis
Purpose: Mammalian expression of cell-surface protein extracellular domain fused to COMP5AP-AviTag-9xHis. Protein is secreted from cells.
Depositing lab: Chris Garcia. Depositing organization: Stanford University. Publication: A Human IgSF Cell-Surface Interactome Reveals a Complex Network of Protein-Protein Interactions. Wojtowicz WM, Vielmetter J, Fernandes RA, Siepe DH, Eastman CL, Chisholm GB, Cox S, Klock H, Anderson PW, Rue SM, Miller JJ, Glaser SM, Bragstad ML, Vance J, Lam AW, Lesley SA, Zinn K, Garcia KC. Cell. 2020 Aug 20;182(4):1027-1043.e17. doi: 10.1016/j.cell.2020.07.025. PubMed 32822567.
Backbone
  Vector backbone: pD649
  Backbone size w/o insert (bp): 7153
  Vector type: Mammalian Expression
Growth in bacteria
  Bacterial resistance: Ampicillin, 100 μg/mL
  Growth temperature: 37°C
  Growth strain: DH5alpha
  Copy number: High Copy
Gene/Insert
  Gene/Insert name: TNFRSF14 (alt name: TNR14)
  Species: H. sapiens (human)
  Insert size (bp): 492
  Entrez Gene: TNFRSF14 (a.k.a. ATAR, CD270, HVEA, HVEM, LIGHTR, TR2)
  Promoter: CMV/SP6
  Tag / fusion protein: COMP5AP-AviTag-9xHis (C terminal on backbone)
  Cloning method: Restriction Enzyme; 5′ cloning site GCGGCCGC (not destroyed); 3′ cloning site GGCGCGCC (not destroyed)
  Sequencing primers: 5′ ATTTAGGTGACACTATAG; 3′ CGTCGCACTCCATCACGGTG
Resource information
  A portion of this plasmid was derived from a plasmid made by: synthesis by ThermoFisher
Terms and licenses: Academic/Nonprofit Terms; Industry Terms: Not Available to Industry
Depositor comments: Some plasmids in this collection may have an IS4-like element ISVsa5 family transposase upstream of the CMV promoter.
How to cite: pD649-HAsp-TNFRSF14-COMP5AP-AviTag-9xHis was a gift from Chris Garcia (Addgene plasmid # 157125 ; http://n2t.net/addgene:157125 ; RRID:Addgene_157125)
