>Addgene plasmid #157125 | pD649-HAsp-TNFRSF14-COMP5AP-AviTag-9xHis | depositor partial sequence | sequence record 303360 | insert (extracellular domain)
[492 nt withheld, positions 1-492]
